Addgene plasmid #183211: pAC11004-pmax-Clover_PUF48107
Purpose: Expression vector for Clover-PUF48107
Depositing lab: Albert Cheng. Depositing organization: Jackson Laboratory. Publication: CRISPR-mediated multiplexed live cell imaging of nonrepetitive genomic loci with one guide RNA per locus. Clow PA, Du M, Jillette N, Taghbalout A, Zhu JJ, Cheng AW. Nat Commun. 2022 Apr 6;13(1):1871. doi: 10.1038/s41467-022-29343-z. PubMed 35387989.
Backbone
  Vector backbone: pmax
  Backbone manufacturer: Lonza
  Vector type: Mammalian Expression
Growth in bacteria
  Bacterial resistance: Kanamycin, 50 μg/mL
  Growth temperature: 37°C
  Growth strain: DH5alpha
  Copy number: Unknown
Gene/Insert
  Gene/Insert name: Clover-PUF48107
  Species: Synthetic
Terms and licenses: Academic/Nonprofit Terms; Industry Terms: Not Available to Industry
Depositor comments: Please visit https://www.biorxiv.org/content/10.1101/2020.03.03.974923v2.full for bioRxiv preprint.
How to cite: pAC11004-pmax-Clover_PUF48107 was a gift from Albert Cheng (Addgene plasmid # 183211)
