[The description below was written by a language model from this plasmid's Addgene catalogue record and pLannotate feature annotations shown in this document.]
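Description:
pAC11004-pmax-Clover_PUF48107 is a 4,860 nt mammalian expression plasmid built on the Lonza pmax backbone and designed to produce a synthetic fusion of the green/yellow fluorescent protein Clover with an engineered Pumilio/PUF RNA-binding domain. It is propagated in E. coli through a high-copy ColE1/pUC-type origin and selected with kanamycin. Resistance comes from the Tn5 aminoglycoside phosphotransferase (NeoR/KanR) gene, which is annotated downstream of a fragment of the bla (AmpR) promoter.

Expression is driven by the human cytomegalovirus immediate early enhancer and promoter, followed by a chimeric β-globin/immunoglobulin heavy chain intron of the kind commonly included to improve transcript processing and expression. The coding region lies between attB1 and attB2 sites, which indicates that the insert was introduced by Gateway recombination. It consists of Clover followed by a fragment matching human PUM1, corresponding to the PUF domain. The "48107" designation presumably refers to a particular programmed RNA-recognition specificity, but the record does not define it. A short reverse-oriented SP6 promoter match falls within the region between the two domains. A V5 epitope tag sequence is annotated just past attB2, although the record does not say whether it is translated in frame with the fusion. Transcripts end at an SV40 polyadenylation signal, and the adjacent large T antigen fragment is part of that SV40-derived region.

The associated publication describes CRISPR-mediated multiplexed live-cell imaging of nonrepetitive genomic loci with one guide RNA per locus. In that context, this plasmid most likely supplies a fluorescent PUF protein that is recruited to cognate binding sites carried on a guide RNA scaffold, marking the targeted locus with Clover fluorescence.
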