Features (pLannotate 1.2.2; 14 found; start..end, strand, type, name):
    140..517     +  enhancer       CMV enhancer: human cytomegalovirus immediate early enhancer
    519..718     +  promoter       CMV promoter: human cytomegalovirus (CMV) immediate early promoter
    813..945     +  intron         chimeric intron: chimera between introns from human β-globin and immunoglobulin heavy chain genes
    960..984     +  protein_bind   attB1: mutant version of attB; recombination site for the Gateway® BP reaction BP Clonase™
   1008..1724    +  CDS            Clover: Clover is a basic (constitutively fluorescent) green/yellow fluorescent protein published in 2012, derived from Aequorea victoria. It is reported to be a rapidly-maturing weak dimer with high acid sensitivity.
   1740..1758    -  promoter       SP6 promoter: promoter for bacteriophage SP6 RNA polymerase
   1824..2870    +  CDS            PUM1 (fragment): PUM1_HUMAN - Also known as KIAA0099 From Homo sapiens (Human).
   2889..2913    -  protein_bind   attB2: mutant version of attB; recombination site for the Gateway® BP reaction BP Clonase™
   2966..3007    +  CDS            V5 tag: epitope tag from simian virus 5
   3062..3143    -  polyA_signal   SV40 poly(A) signal: SV40 polyadenylation signal
   3166..3234    -  CDS            large T antigen (fragment): large T antigen from SV40 (simian virus 40)
   3341..3929    -  rep_origin     ori: high-copy-number ColE1/pMB1/pBR322/pUC origin of replication
   4010..4804    -  CDS            NeoR/KanR: aminoglycoside phosphotransferase from Tn5; aph(3')-II (or nptII); confers resistance to neomycin, kanamycin, and G418 (Geneticin®)
   4805..4831    -  promoter       AmpR promoter (fragment): bla
>Addgene plasmid #183211 | pAC11004-pmax-Clover_PUF48107 | addgene full sequence | sequence record 367380 | Addgene NGS Result
TCAATATTGGCCATTAGCCATATTATTCATTGGTTATATAGCATAAATCAATATTGGCTATTGGCCATTG
CATACGTTGTATCTATATCATAATATGTACATTTATATTGGCTCATGTCCAATATGACCGCCATGTTGGC
ATTGATTATTGACTAGTTATTAATAGTAATCAATTACGGGGTCATTAGTTCATAGCCCATATATGGAGTT
CCGCGTTACATAACTTACGGTAAATGGCCCGCCTGGCTGACCGCCCAACGACCCCCGCCCATTGACGTCA
ATAATGACGTATGTTCCCATAGTAACGCCAATAGGGACTTTCCATTGACGTCAATGGGTGGAGTATTTAC
GGTAAACTGCCCACTTGGCAGTACATCAAGTGTATCATATGCCAAGTCCGCCCCCTATTGACGTCAATGA
CGGTAAATGGCCCGCCTGGCATTATGCCCAGTACATGACCTTACGGGACTTTCCTACTTGGCAGTACATC
TACGTATTAGTCATCGCTATTACCATGGTGATGCGGTTTTGGCAGTACACCAATGGGCGTGGATAGCGGT
TTGACTCACGGGGATTTCCAAGTCTCCACCCCATTGACGTCAATGGGAGTTTGTTTTGGCACCAAAATCA
ACGGGACTTTCCAAAATGTCGTAATAACCCCGCCCCGTTGACGCAAATGGGCGGTAGGCGTGTACGGTGG
GAGGTCTATATAAGCAGAGGTCGTTTAGTGAACCGTCAGATCACTAGTAGCTTTATTGCGGTAGTTTATC
ACAGTTAAATTGCTAACGCAGTCAGTGCTCGACTGATCACAGGTAAGTATCAAGGTTACAAGACAGGTTT
AAGGAGGCCAATAGAAACTGGGCTTGTCGAGACAGAGAAGATTCTTGCGTTTCTGATAGGCACCTATTGG
TCTTACTGACATCCACTTTGCCTTTCTCTCCACAGGGAAAAAACAATTGACAAGTTTGTACAAAAAAGCA
GGCTCCGAATTCACCGGTGCCGCCACCATGGTGAGCAAGGGCGAGGAGCTGTTCACCGGGGTGGTGCCCA
TCCTGGTCGAGCTGGACGGCGACGTAAACGGCCACAAGTTCAGCGTCCGCGGCGAGGGCGAGGGCGATGC
CACCAACGGCAAGCTGACCCTGAAGTTCATCTGCACCACCGGCAAGCTGCCCGTGCCCTGGCCCACCCTC
GTGACCACCTTCGGCTACGGCGTGGCCTGCTTCAGCCGCTACCCCGACCACATGAAGCAGCACGACTTCT
TCAAGTCCGCCATGCCCGAAGGCTACGTCCAGGAGCGCACCATCTCTTTCAAGGACGACGGTACCTACAA
GACCCGCGCCGAGGTGAAGTTCGAGGGCGACACCCTGGTGAACCGCATCGAGCTGAAGGGCATCGACTTC
AAGGAGGACGGCAACATCCTGGGGCACAAGCTGGAGTACAACTTCAACAGCCACAACGTCTATATCACGG
CCGACAAGCAGAAGAACGGCATCAAGGCTAACTTCAAGATCCGCCACAACGTTGAGGACGGCAGCGTGCA
GCTCGCCGACCACTACCAGCAGAACACCCCCATCGGCGACGGCCCCGTGCTGCTGCCCGACAACCACTAC
CTGAGCCATCAGTCCGCCCTGAGCAAAGACCCCAACGAGAAGCGCGATCACATGGTCCTGCTGGAGTTCG
TGACCGCCGCCGGGATTACACATGGCATGGACGAGCTGTACAAGTCTAGAGGGCCCTATTCTATAGTGTC
ACCTAAATGCGGAGGCGGCGGTAGCGGGCCGGCCGGGATCCTCCCCCCCAAGAAAAAGAGGAAGGTATCT
AGAGGCCGCAGCCGCCTTTTGGAAGATTTTCGAAACAACCGGTACCCCAATTTACAACTGCGGGAGATTG
CTGGACATATAATGGAATTTTCCCAAGACCAGCATGGGAGCAGATTCATTGAGCTGAAACTGGAGCGTGC
CACACCAGCTGAGCGCCAGCTTGTCTTCAATGAAATCCTCCAGGCTGCCTACCAACTCATGGTGGATGTG
TTTGGTAATTACGTCATTCAGAAGTTCTTTGAATTTGGCAGTCTTGAACAGAAGCTGGCTTTGGCAGAAC
GGATTCGAGGCCACGTCCTGTCATTGGCACTACAGATGTATGGCAGCCGTGTTATCGAGAAAGCTCTTGA
GTTTATTCCTTCAGACCAGCAGAATGAGATGGTTCGGGAACTAGATGGCCATGTCTTGAAGTGTGTGAAA
GATCAGAATGGCAATCACGTGGTTCAGAAATGCATTGAATGTGTACAGCCCCAGTCTTTGCAATTTATCA
TCGACGCGTTTAAGGGACAGGTATTTGCCTTATCCACACATCCTTATGGCAACAGAGTGATTCAGAGAAT
CCTGGAGCACTGTCTCCCTGACCAGACACTCCCTATTTTAGAGGAGCTTCACCAGCACACAGAGCAGCTG
GTACAGGATCAATATGGAAGCTACGTAATCGAGCATGTACTGGAGCACGGTCGTCCTGAGGATAAAAGCA
AAATTGTAGCAGAAATCCGAGGCAATGTACTTGTATTGAGTCAGCACAAATTTGCAAGCAATGTTGTGGA
GAAGTGTGTTACTCACGCCTCACGTACGGAGCGCGCTGTGCTCATCGACGAGGTGTGCACCATGAACGAC
GGTCCCCACAGTGCCTTATACACCATGATGAAGGACCAGTATGCCAACTACGTGGTCCAGAAGATGATTG
ACGTGGCGGAGCCAGGCCAGCGGAAGATCGTCATGCATAAGATCCGGCCCCACATCGCAACTCTTCGTAA
GTACACCTATGGCAAGCACATTCTGGCCAAGCTGGAGAAGTACTACATGAAGAACGGTGTTGACTTAGGG
TGATTAATTAAGAATTCGACCCAGCTTTCTTGTACAAAGTGGTTGATATCCAGCACAGTGGCGGCCGCTC
GAGTCTAGAGGGCCCGCGGTTCGAAGGTAAGCCTATCCCTAACCCTCTCCTCGGTCTCGATTCTACGCGT
ACCGGTTAGCAATTGTTTTTTCGATGAGTTTGGACAAACCACAACTAGAATGCAGTGAAAAAAATGCTTT
ATTTGTGAAATTTGTGATGCTATTGCTTTATTTGTAACCATTATAAGCTGCAATAAACAAGTTAACAACA
ACAATTGCATTCATTTTATGTTTCAGGTTCAGGGGGAGGTGTGGGAGGTTTTTTAAAGCAAGTAAAACCT
CTACAAATGTGGTACTTAAGAGGGGGAGACCAAAGGGCGAGACGTTAAGGCCTCACGTGACATGTGAGCA
AAAGGCCAGCAAAAGGCCAGGAACCGTAAAAAGGCCGCGTTGCTGGCGTTTTTCCATAGGCTCCGCCCCC
CTGACGAGCATCACAAAAATCGACGCTCAAGTCAGAGGTGGCGAAACCCGACAGGACTATAAAGATACCA
GGCGTTTCCCCCTGGAAGCTCCCTCGTGCGCTCTCCTGTTCCGACCCTGCCGCTTACGGGATACCTGTCC
GCCTTTCTCCCTTCGGGAAGCGTGGCGCTTTCTCATAGCTCACGCTGTAGGTATCTCAGTTCGGTGTAGG
TCGTTCGCTCCAAGCTGGGCTGTGTGCACGAACCCCCCGTTCAGCCCGACCGCTGCGCCTTATCCGGTAA
CTATCGTCTTGAGTCCAACCCGGTAAGACACGACTTATCGCCACTGGCAGCAGCCACTGGTAACAGGATT
AGCAGAGCGAGGTATGTAGGCGGTGCTACAGAGTTCTTGAAGTGGTGGCCTAACTACGGCTACACTAGAA
GAACAGTATTTGGTATCTGCGCTCTGCTGAAGCCAGTTACCTTCGGAAAAAGAGTTGGTAGCTCTTGATC
CGGCAAACAAACCACCGCTGGTAGCGGTGGTTTTTTTGTTTGCAAGCAGCAGATTACGCGCAGAAAAAAA
GGATCTCAAGAAGATCCTTTGATCTTTTCTACGGGGTCTGACGCTCAGTGGAACGAAAACTCACGTTAAG
GGATTTTGGTCATGCCGTCTCAGAAGAACTCGTCAAGAAGGCGATAGAAGGCGATGCGCTGCGAATCGGG
AGCGGCGATACCGTAAAGCACGAGGAAGCGGTCAGCCCATTCGCCGCCAAGCTCTTCAGCAATATCACGG
GTAGCCAACGCTATGTCCTGATAGCGGTCCGCCACACCCAGCCGGCCACAGTCGATGAATCCAGAAAAGC
GGCCATTTTCCACCATGATATTCGGCAAGCAGGCATCGCCATGGGTCACGACGAGATCCTCGCCGTCGGG
CATGCTCGCCTTGAGCCTGGCGAACAGTTCGGCTGGCGCGAGCCCCTGATGCTCTTCGTCCAGATCATCC
TGATCGACAAGACCGGCTTCCATCCGAGTACGTGCTCTCTCGATGCGATGTTTCGCTTGGTGGTCGAATG
GGCAGGTAGCCGGATCAAGCGTATGCAGCCGCCGCATTGCATCAGCCATGATGGATACTTTCTCGGCAGG
AGCAAGGTGAGATGACAGGAGATCCTGCCCCGGCACTTCGCCCAATAGCAGCCAGTCCCTTCCCGCTTCA
GTGACAACGTCGAGTACAGCTGCGCAAGGAACGCCCGTCGTGGCCAGCCACGATAGCCGCGCTGCCTCGT
CTTGCAGTTCATTCAGGGCACCGGACAGGTCGGTCTTGACAAAAAGAACCGGGCGCCCCTGCGCTGACAG
CCGGAACACGGCGGCATCAGAGCAGCCGATTGTCTGTTGTGCCCAGTCATAGCCGAATAGCCTCTCCACC
CAAGCGGCCGGAGAACCTGCGTGCAATCCATCTTGTTCAATCATAATATTATTGAAGCATTTATCAGGGT
TCGTCTCGTCCCGGTCTCCTCCCATGCATG
